>Addgene plasmid #183028 | pCapV | addgene full sequence | sequence record 361615 | Addgene NGS Result
ATCGATGCATAATGTGCCTGTCAAATGGACGAAGCAGGGATTCTGCAAACCCTATGCTACTCCGTCAAGC
CGTCAATTGTCTGATTCGTTACCAATTATGACAACTTGACGGCTACATCATTCACTTTTTCTTCACAACC
GGCACGGAACTCGCTCGGGCTGGCCCCGGTGCATTTTTTAAATACCCGCGAGAAATAGAGTTGATCGTCA
AAACCAACATTGCGACCGACGGTGGCGATAGGCATCCGGGTGGTGCTCAAAAGCAGCTTCGCCTGGCTGA
TACGTTGGTCCTCGCGCCAGCTTAAGACGCTAATCCCTAACTGCTGGCGGAAAAGATGTGACAGACGCGA
CGGCGACAAGCAAACATGCTGTGCGACGCTGGCGATATCAAAATTGCTGTCTGCCAGGTGATCGCTGATG
TACTGACAAGCCTCGCGTACCCGATTATCCATCGGTGGATGGAGCGACTCGTTAATCGCTTCCATGCGCC
GCAGTAACAATTGCTCAAGCAGATTTATCGCCAGCAGCTCCGAATAGCGCCCTTCCCCTTGCCCGGCGTT
AATGATTTGCCCAAACAGGTCGCTGAAATGCGGCTGGTGCGCTTCATCCGGGCGAAAGAACCCCGTATTG
GCAAATATTGACGGCCAGTTAAGCCATTCATGCCAGTAGGCGCGCGGACGAAAGTAAACCCACTGGTGAT
ACCATTCGCGAGCCTCCGGATGACGACCGTAGTGATGAATCTCTCCTGGCGGGAACAGCAAAATATCACC
CGGTCGGCAAACAAATTCTCGTCCCTGATTTTTCACCACCCCCTGACCGCGAATGGTGAGATTGAGAATA
TAACCTTTCATTCCCAGCGGTCGGTCGATAAAAAAATCGAGATAACCGTTGGCCTCAATCGGCGTTAAAC
CCGCCACCAGATGGGCATTAAACGAGTATCCCGGCAGCAGGGGATCATTTTGCGCTTCAGCCATACTTTT
CATACTCCCGCCATTCAGAGAAGAAACCAATTGTCCATATTGCATCAGACATTGCCGTCACTGCGTCTTT
TACTGGCTCTTCTCGCTAACCAAACCGGTAACCCCGCTTATTAAAAGCATTCTGTAACAAAGCGGGACCA
AAGCCATGACAAAAACGCGTAACAAAAGTGTCTATAATCACGGCAGAAAAGTCCACATTGATTATTTGCA
CGGCGTCACACTTTGCTATGCCATAGCATTTTTATCCATAAGATTAGCGGATCCTACCTGACGCTTTTTA
TCGCAACTCTCTACTGTTTCTCCATACCCGTTTTTTTGGGCTAGCGAATTCGAGCTCGCTATATTCTCTG
GTTATGGGGTTTTCAATGTCTGAATTGCATGTAGTCAATGACCATGGAGTACGGCTACTCTGCCTAAATG
GTGGTGGGGCCAGAGGGATGTTTACAATCAGTGTGCTTGCTGAGATTGAGAGGATACTTGCCTCTAGGCA
CCCTGACCAAGAAATCAGAATTGGCGATTACTTTGACCTCATCGCAGGGACATCGATAGGTGGGATCTTG
GCTCTCGGCCTTGCTAAAGGCAAGAGTGCTCGCGAGTTGGAATGTGTTTTCTTAGATAAAGCGAATGATA
TTTTTCCACCAAGATGGTGGCTATTCAATCTCCTTAAATCACTTGTTTCTCCCATTTATAGTAGTAAACC
ACTTCGACAAACAATTGAAACGATGATCGGTGGTGAGACTACCTTTAATGACCTGGCCCGGAGAGTAATG
GTCCCGGCAGTCAATCTTTCAACAGGAAAACCTCAGTTCTTCAAGACACCACATAACCCAGATTTTACCC
GCGACGGTGCACTTAAATTGATTGATGCCGCACTCGCAACCTCCGCTGCACCGACGTTCTTTGCACCACA
CCATTGTGAAGACCTTGGTTCTTATTTTGCTGATGGAGGTCTGGTCGCCAACAACCCCAGTTATATCGGA
TTTTTGGAAGTTTTCAGGGACATGAAGTCTGATTTTCCTGATGTTGCTCATAAAGACATACACATACTTA
ATATCGGTACTACCGGGGAAGAGTATTCACTTAGCCCAAGGCTGCTGAGCAAAAAATGGTGGAATGGCTA
CTGCCGACTTTGGGGCGTAGGTAAAAAACTGGTCCTTACAACCATGGCGGCTAACCAACATCTCCATAAA
AATATGCTCCTGCGCGAGCTTACGCTCCATGGTGCCTCCGATAACTACACCAGTCTGGATGAAGTGATCC
CTAATGAAGCAGCCAGCGACATCACTCTGGATAATGCCACGAAGAGTTCCATTGAAAACCTGCGCGCAAG
GGGAAGACAACTCGCTACTGTGCAGTTCGCTCAGAACCAGAAGCTTAAGAGCTTTTTCACTACACCTGCA
AAACCCTTTAAGCGCGCAATCGCGCAGGAGAAACTCTGATCTAGAGTCGACCTGCAGGCATGCAAGCTTG
GCTGTTTTGGCGGATGAGAGAAGATTTTCAGCCTGATACAGATTAAATCAGAACGCAGAAGCGGTCTGAT
AAAACAGAATTTGCCTGGCGGCAGTAGCGCGGTGGTCCCACCTGACCCCATGCCGAACTCAGAAGTGAAA
CGCCGTAGCGCCGATGGTAGTGTGGGGTCTCCCCATGCGAGAGTAGGGAACTGCCAGGCATCAAATAAAA
CGAAAGGCTCAGTCGAAAGACTGGGCCTTTCGTTTTATCTGTTGTTTGTCGGTGAACGCTCTCCTGAGTA
GGACAAATCCGCCGGGAGCGGATTTGAACGTTGCGAAGCAACGGCCCGGAGGGTGGCGGGCAGGACGCCC
GCCATAAACTGCCAGGCATCAAATTAAGCAGAAGGCCATCCTGACGGATGGCCTTTTTGCGTTTCTACAA
ACTCTTTTGTTTATTTTTCTAAATACATTCAAATATGTATCCGCTCATGAGACAATAACCCTGATAAATG
CTTCAATAATATTGAAAAAGGAAGAGTATGAGTATTCAACATTTCCGTGTCGCCCTTATTCCCTTTTTTG
CGGCATTTTGCCTTCCTGTTTTTGCTCACCCAGAAACGCTGGTGAAAGTAAAAGATGCTGAAGATCAGTT
GGGTGCACGAGTGGGTTACATCGAACTGGATCTCAACAGCGGTAAGATCCTTGAGAGTTTTCGCCCCGAA
GAACGTTTTCCAATGATGAGCACTTTTAAAGTTCTGCTATGTGGCGCGGTATTATCCCGTGTTGACGCCG
GGCAAGAGCAACTCGGTCGCCGCATACACTATTCTCAGAATGACTTGGTTGAGTACTCACCAGTCACAGA
AAAGCATCTTACGGATGGCATGACAGTAAGAGAATTATGCAGTGCTGCCATAACCATGAGTGATAACACT
GCGGCCAACTTACTTCTGACAACGATCGGAGGACCGAAGGAGCTAACCGCTTTTTTGCACAACATGGGGG
ATCATGTAACTCGCCTTGATCGTTGGGAACCGGAGCTGAATGAAGCCATACCAAACGACGAGCGTGACAC
CACGATGCCTGCAGCAATGGCAACAACGTTGCGCAAACTATTAACTGGCGAACTACTTACTCTAGCTTCC
CGGCAACAATTAATAGACTGGATGGAGGCGGATAAAGTTGCAGGACCACTTCTGCGCTCGGCCCTTCCGG
CTGGCTGGTTTATTGCTGATAAATCTGGAGCCGGTGAGCGTGGGTCTCGCGGTATCATTGCAGCACTGGG
GCCAGATGGTAAGCCCTCCCGTATCGTAGTTATCTACACGACGGGGAGTCAGGCAACTATGGATGAACGA
AATAGACAGATCGCTGAGATAGGTGCCTCACTGATTAAGCATTGGTAACTGTCAGACCAAGTTTACTCAT
ATATACTTTAGATTGATT
[125 nt withheld, positions 3869-3993]
C
[141 nt withheld, positions 3995-4135]
CCTTTGACGTTGGAGTCCACGTTCTTT
[37 nt withheld, positions 4163-4199]
ACCCTATCTCGGGCTATTCTTTTGATTTATAAGGGATTTTGCCGATTTCGGCCTATTGGTTAAAAAATGA
GCTGATTTAACAAAAATTTAACGCGAATTTTAACAAAATATTAACGTTTACAATTTAAAAGGATCTAGGT
GAAGATCCTTTTTGATAATCTCATGACCAAAATCCCTTAACGTGAGTTTTCGTTCCACTGAGCGTCAGAC
CCCGTAGAAAAGATCAAAGGATCTTCTTGAGATCCTTTTTTTCTGCGCGTAATCTGCTGCTTGCAAACAA
AAAAACCACCGCTACCAGCGGTGGTTTGTTTGCCGGATCAAGAGCTACCAACTCTTTTTCCGAAGGTAAC
TGGCTTCAGCAGAGCGCAGATACCAAATACTGTCCTTCTAGTGTAGCCGTAGTTAGGCCACCACTTCAAG
AACTCTGTAGCACCGCCTACATACCTCGCTCTGCTAATCCTGTTACCAGTCAGGCATTTGAGAAGCACAC
GGTCACACTGCTTCCGGTAGTCAATAAACCGGTAAACCAGCAATAGACATAAGCGGCTATTTAACGACCC
TGCCCTGAACCGACGACCGGGTCGAATTTGCTTTCGAATTTCTGCCATTCATCCGCTTATTATCACTTAT
TCAGGCGTAGCAACCAGGCGTTTAAGGGCACCAATAACTGCCTTAAAAAAATTACGCCCCGCCCTGCCAC
TCATCGCAGTACTGTTGTAATTCATTAAGCATTCTGCCGACATGGAAGCCATCACAAACGGCATGATGAA
CCTGAATCGCCAGCGGCATCAGCACCTTGTCGCCTTGCGTATAATATTTGCCCATGGTGAAAACGGGGGC
GAAGAAGTTGTCCATATTGGCCACGTTTAAATCAAAACTGGTGAAACTCACCCAGGGATTGGCTGAGACG
AAAAACATATTCTCAATAAACCCTTTAGGGAAATAGGCCAGGTTTTCACCGTAACACGCCACATCTTGCG
AATATATGTGTAGAAACTGCCGGAAATCGTCGTGGTATTCACTCCAGAGCGATGAAAACGTTTCAGTTTG
CTCATGGAAAACGGTGTAACAAGGGTGAACACTATCCCATATCACCAGCTCACCGTCTTTCATTGCCATA
CGGAATTCCGGATGAGCATTCATCAGGCGGGCAAGAATGTGAATAAAGGCCGGATAAAACTTGTGCTTAT
TTTTCTTTACGGTCTTTAAAAAGGCCGTAATATCCAGCTGAACGGTCTGGTTATAGGTACATTGAGCAAC
TGACTGAAATGCCTCAAAATGTTCTTTACGATGCCATTGGGATATATCAACGGTGGTATATCCAGTGATT
TTTTTCTCCATTTTAGCTTCCTTAGCTCCTGAAAATCTCGATAACTCAAAAAATACGCCCGGTAGTGATC
TTATTTCATTATGGTGAAAGTTGGAACCTCTTACGTGCCGATCAACGTCTCATTTTCGCCAAAAGTTGGC
CCAGGGCTTCCCGGTATCAACAGGGACACCAGGATTTATTTATTCTGCGAAGTGATCTTCCGTCACAGGT
ATTTATTCGGCGCAAAGTGCGTCGGGTGATGCTGCCAACTTACTGATTTAGTGTATGATGGTGTTTTTGA
GGTGCTCCAGTGGCTTCTGTTTCTATCAGCTGTCCCTCCTGTTCAGCTACTGACGGGGTGGTGCGTAACG
GCAAAAGCACCGCCGGACATCAGCGCTAGCGGAGTGTATACTGGCTTACTATGTTGGCACTGATGAGGGT
GTCAGTGAAGTGCTTCATGTGGCAGGAGAAAAAAGGCTGCACCGGTGCGTCAGCAGAATATGTGATACAG
GATATATTCCGCTTCCTCGCTCACTGACTCGCTACGCTCGGTCGTTCGACTGCGGCGAGCGGAAATGGCT
TACGAACGGGGCGGAGATTTCCTGGAAGATGCCAGGAAGATACTTAACAGGGAAGTGAGAGGGCCGCGGC
AAAGCCGTTTTTCCATAGGCTCCGCCCCCCTGACAAGCATCACGAAATCTGACGCTCAAATCAGTGGTGG
CGAAACCCGACAGGACTATAAAGATACCAGGCGTTTCCCCCTGGCGGCTCCCTCGTGCGCTCTCCTGTTC
CTGCCTTTCGGTTTACCGGTGTCATTCCGCTGTTATGGCCGCGTTTGTCTCATTCCACGCCTGACACTCA
GTTCCGGGTAGGCAGTTCGCTCCAAGCTGGACTGTATGCACGAACCCCCCGTTCAGTCCGACCGCTGCGC
CTTATCCGGTAACTATCGTCTTGAGTCCAACCCGGAAAGACATGCAAAAGCACCACTGGCAGCAGCCACT
GGTAATTGATTTAGAGGAGTTAGTCTTGAAGTCATGCGCCGGTTAAGGCTAAACTGAAAGGACAAGTTTT
GGTGACTGCGCTCCTCCAAGCCAGTTACCTCGGTTCAAAGAGTTGGTAGCTCAGAGAACCTTCGAAAAAC
CGCCCTGCAAGGCGGTTTTTTCGTTTTCAGAGCAAGAGATTACGCGCAGACCAAAACGATCTCAAGAAGA
TCATCTTATTAATCAGATAAAATATTTCTAGGCTCATGAGCCCGAAGTGGCGAGCCCGATCTTCCCCATC
GGTGATGTCGGCGATATAGGCGCCAGCAACCGCACCTGTGGCGCCGGTGATGCCGGCCACGATGCGTCCG
GCGTAGAGGATCTGCTCATGTTTGACAGCTTATC
Features (pLannotate 1.2.2; 18 found; start..end, strand, type, name):
     96..974     -  CDS            araC: L-arabinose regulatory protein; araC
   1001..1285    +  promoter       araBAD promoter: araBAD; promoter of the L-arabinose operon of E. coli; the araC regulatory gene is transcribed in the opposite direction (Guzman et al., 1995)
   1346..2416    +  CDS            capV: CAPV_ECOLX - Experimental evidence at protein level: Swiss-Prot protein existence level 1. Protects E.coli against phage infection. When capV and dncV are introduced in E.coli MG1655 there is 1000-fold protection against phage P1; protection against other phage (T2, T4, T5, T6 and lambda- vir) requires the 2 subsequent genes (cap2 and cap3). Upon P1 phage infection the activating molecule is produced between 30 and 40 minutes. Activation leads to bacterial cell lysis and death, which occurs before the phage has finished its replication cycle, thus protecting non-infected bacteria by aborting t
   2420..2449    +  misc_feature   MCS (fragment): pUC18/19 multiple cloning site
   2533..2648    +  ncRNA          5S rRNA: Accession: RF00001 - 5S ribosomal RNA
   2652..2738    +  terminator     rrnB T1 terminator: Escherichia coli rrnB; transcription terminator T1 from the E. coli rrnB gene
   2830..2857    +  terminator     rrnB T2 terminator: transcription terminator T2 from the E. coli rrnB gene
   2876..2967    +  promoter       AmpR promoter: bla
   2968..3828    +  CDS            AmpR: β-lactamase; bla; confers resistance to ampicillin, carbenicillin, and related antibiotics
   3870..4250    +  rep_origin     M13 ori (sequence partly withheld): M13 bacteriophage origin of replication; arrow indicates direction of (+) strand synthesis
   4436..4669    +  rep_origin     ori (fragment): high-copy-number ColE1/pMB1/pBR322/pUC origin of replication
   4881..5540    -  CDS            CmR: chloramphenicol acetyltransferase; cat; confers resistance to chloramphenicol
   5541..5643    -  promoter       cat promoter: promoter of the E. coli cat gene encoding chloramphenicol acetyltransferase
   5764..5907    +  mobile_element IS1 (fragment): prokaryotic transposable element IS1
   6026..6081    -  rep_origin     RSF ori (fragment): Plasmids containing the RSF 1030 origin of replication can be propagated in E. coli cells that contain additional plasmids with compatible origins.
   6169..6714    -  rep_origin     p15A ori: Plasmids containing the medium-copy-number p15A origin of replication can be propagated in E. coli cells that contain a second plasmid with the ColE1 origin.
   6751..6871    -  CDS            TcR (fragment): tetracycline efflux protein; tet; confers resistance to tetracycline
   6881..6       +  promoter       tet promoter (fragment) (across the origin): E. coli promoter for tetracycline efflux protein gene
