[The description below was written by a language model from this plasmid's Addgene catalogue record and pLannotate feature annotations shown in this document.]
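Description:
pCapV is a bacterial expression plasmid in which the patatin-like phospholipase gene capV from the animal commensal strain Escherichia coli ECOR31 has been placed under L-arabinose control in the pBAD28 backbone. The roughly 1.1 kb insert was cloned between SacI and XbaI sites, both retained, and carries no tag or fusion partner. In the sequenced plasmid (about 6.9 kb) the capV open reading frame lies directly downstream of the araBAD promoter, with the regulator gene araC transcribed divergently upstream. AraC represses the promoter in the absence of arabinose and activates it when the sugar is present, giving titratable, inducible expression. Transcription is terminated by the rrnB T1 and T2 terminators that follow a remnant of the pUC-type multiple cloning site and a 5S rRNA segment.

The plasmid replicates from a p15A origin, consistent with its low-copy listing and compatible with ColE1-type plasmids in the same cell. It also contains an M13 phage origin for single-stranded DNA production. Short fragments annotated as ColE1/pUC ori, RSF ori, IS1, and tetracycline resistance gene and promoter appear to be non-functional backbone remnants. Two complete resistance cassettes are present: β-lactamase for ampicillin selection and chloramphenicol acetyltransferase with its cat promoter.

CapV is annotated as an effector of an anti-phage defence system whose activation leads to cell lysis and abortive infection. The associated work examined morphological and physiological effects of CapV, including those of a single amino acid substitution, so this construct serves for controlled CapV overexpression in E. coli to study such phenotypes.
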