Addgene plasmid #183028: pCapV
Purpose: the patatin-like phosphodiesterase CapV from the animal commensal strain Escherichia coli ECOR31 cloned in the L-arabinose inducible vector pBAD28
Depositing lab: Ute Romling. Depositing organization: Karolinska Institutet. Publication: Patatin-like phospholipase CapV in Escherichia coli - morphological and physiological effects of one amino acid substitution. Li F, Cao L, Bahre H, Kim SK, Schroeder K, Jonas K, Koonce K, Mekonnen SA, Mohanty S, Bai F, Brauner A, Lee VT, Rohde M, Romling U. NPJ Biofilms Microbiomes. 2022 May 11;8(1):39. doi: 10.1038/s41522-022-00294-z. PubMed 35546554.
Backbone
  Vector backbone: pBAD28
  Backbone manufacturer: Beckwith Lab
  Backbone size w/o insert (bp): 5801
  Total vector size (bp): 6885
  Vector type: Bacterial Expression
  Selectable markers: chloramphenicol
Growth in bacteria
  Bacterial resistance: Ampicillin, 100 μg/mL
  Growth temperature: 37°C
  Growth strain: DH5alpha
  Copy number: Low Copy
Gene/Insert
  Gene/Insert name: patatin-like phospholipase CapV (alt name: locus tag: BHF03_RS01975)
  Species: Escherichia coli ECOR31
  Insert size (bp): 1102
  GenBank ID: GCA_001865905.1
  Promoter: pBAD promoter
  Tag / fusion protein: No
  Cloning method: Restriction Enzyme; 5′ cloning site SacI (not destroyed); 3′ cloning site XbaI (not destroyed)
  Sequencing primers: 5′ VC0178-81-SacI-fw GGCGAGCTCGCTATATTCTCTGGTTATGGGGTTTTCAATGTCTG; 3′ VC0178-XbaI-rv GCTCTAGATCAGAGTTTCTCCTGCGC
Terms and licenses: Academic/Nonprofit Terms; Industry Terms: Not Available to Industry
Depositor comments: Please visit https://www.biorxiv.org/content/10.1101/2020.11.22.387274v1.full for bioRxiv preprint.
How to cite: pCapV was a gift from Ute Romling (Addgene plasmid # 183028 ; http://n2t.net/addgene:183028 ; RRID:Addgene_183028)
