>Addgene plasmid #183028 | pCapV | depositor partial sequence | sequence record 354654 | VC0178-81-SacI-fw  GGCGAGCTCGCTATATTCTCTGGTTATGGGGTTTTCAATGTCTG and VC0178-XbaI-rv GCTCTAGATCAGAGTTTCTCCTGCGC
GGCGAGCTCGCTATATTCTCTGGTTATGGGGTTTTCAATGTCTGAATTGCATGTAGTCAATGACCATGGA
GTACGGCTACTCTGCCTAAATGGTGGTGGGGCCAGAGGGATGTTTACAATCAGTGTGCTTGCTGAGATTG
AGAGGATACTTGCCTCTAGGCACCCTGACCAAGAAATCAGAATTGGCGATTACTTTGACCTCATCGCAGG
GACATCGATAGGTGGGATCTTGGCTCTCGGCCTTGCTAAAGGCAAGAGTGCTCGCGAGTTGGAATGTGTT
TTCTTAGATAAAGCGAATGATATTTTTCCACCAAGATGGTGGCTATTCAATCTCCTTAAATCACTTGTTT
CTCCCATTTATAGTAGTAAACCACTTCGACAAACAATTGAAACGATGATCGGTGGTGAGACTACCTTTAA
TGACCTGGCCCGGAGAGTAATGGTCCCGGCAGTCAATCTTTCAACAGGAAAACCTCAGTTCTTCAAGACA
CCACATAACCCAGATTTTACCCGCGACGGTGCACTTAAATTGATTGATGCCGCACTCGCAACCTCCGCTG
CACCGACGTTCTTTGCACCACACCATTGTGAAGACCTTGGTTCTTATTTTGCTGATGGAGGTCTGGTCGC
CAACAACCCCAGTTATATCGGATTTTTGGAAGTTTTCAGGGACATGAAGTCTGATTTTCCTGATGTTGCT
CATAAAGACATACACATACTTAATATCGGTACTACCGGGGAAGAGTATTCACTTAGCCCAAGGCTGCTGA
GCAAAAAATGGTGGAATGGCTACTGCCGACTTTGGGGCGTAGGTAAAAAACTGGTCCTTACAACCATGGC
GGCTAACCAACATCTCCATAAAAATATGCTCCTGCGCGAGCTTACGCTCCATGGTGCCTCCGATAACTAC
ACCAGTCTGGATGAAGTGATCCCTAATGAAGCAGCCAGCGACATCACTCTGGATAATGCCACGAAGAGTT
CCATTGAAAACCTGCGCGCAAGGGGAAGACAACTCGCTACTGTGCAGTTCGCTCAGAACCAGAAGCTTAA
GAGCTTTTTCACTACACCTGCAAAACCCTTTAAGCGCGCAATCGCGCAGGAGAAACTCTGATCTAGA
